Addgene plasmid #229599: pAAV-CAG-StayGold-P2A-mCherry
Purpose: Expresses StayGold and mCherry in mammalian cells
Depositing lab: Kiryl Piatkevich. Depositing organization: Westlake University. Publication: Bright and stable monomeric green fluorescent protein derived from StayGold. Zhang H, Lesnov GD, Subach OM, Zhang W, Kuzmicheva TP, Vlaskina AV, Samygina VR, Chen L, Ye X, Nikolaeva AY, Gabdulkhakov A, Papadaki S, Qin W, Borshchevskiy V, Perfilov MM, Gavrikov AS, Drobizhev M, Mishin AS, Piatkevich KD, Subach FV. Nat Methods. 2024 Apr;21(4):657-665. doi: 10.1038/s41592-024-02203-y. Epub 2024 Feb 26. PubMed 38409224.
Backbone
  Vector backbone: pAAV
  Vector type: Mammalian Expression, AAV
Growth in bacteria
  Bacterial resistance: Ampicillin, 100 μg/mL
  Growth temperature: 37°C
  Growth strain: NEB Stable
  Copy number: High Copy
Gene/Insert
  Gene/Insert name: StayGold
  Species: Synthetic
  Cloning method: Ligation Independent Cloning
Terms and licenses: Academic/Nonprofit Terms; Industry Terms: Not Available to Industry
How to cite: pAAV-CAG-StayGold-P2A-mCherry was a gift from Kiryl Piatkevich (Addgene plasmid # 229599 ; http://n2t.net/addgene:229599 ; RRID:Addgene_229599)
