[The description below was written by a language model from this plasmid's Addgene catalogue record and pLannotate feature annotations shown in this document.]
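Description:
pAAV-CAG-StayGold-P2A-mCherry is an adeno-associated virus transfer plasmid on a pAAV backbone, also usable as a mammalian expression plasmid by direct transfection. It is about 6 kb and is maintained in E. coli through a high-copy ColE1/pUC-type origin with ampicillin selection from the bla gene and its native promoter. An f1 phage origin and a residual lacZα fragment are also present in the backbone. The expression cassette lies between two AAV2 inverted terminal repeats, the elements that allow the intervening DNA to be replicated and packaged into AAV particles when rep, cap and helper functions are supplied in trans. Both ITRs are annotated only as fragments in the sequencing-derived record, which is common for these repeat-rich, structured regions.

Expression is driven by the CAG promoter, seen in the feature table as a CMV immediate-early enhancer fragment, the chicken β-actin promoter and chimeric β-actin/β-globin intron segments; the short rabbit-type β-globin hit most likely reflects the globin-derived part of that intron region. The annotation tool did not identify StayGold or the P2A, but an unannotated gap upstream of mCherry is consistent with the synthetic StayGold green fluorescent protein coding sequence followed by the P2A peptide named in the construct title. P2A causes ribosomal skipping, so a single transcript yields separate green and red proteins in roughly equal amounts. A WPRE downstream of mCherry enhances transcript stability and expression, followed by an SV40 polyadenylation signal.

The record states the purpose simply as co-expression of StayGold and mCherry in mammalian cells. This design allows mCherry to serve as a co-translated reference when assessing StayGold's green signal, in keeping with the associated work on StayGold-derived fluorescent proteins.
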