Features (pLannotate 1.2.2; 17 found; start..end, strand, type, name):
     30..278     +  enhancer       CMV enhancer (fragment): human cytomegalovirus immediate early enhancer
    280..557     +  promoter       chicken β-actin promoter: No description available
    558..693     +  intron         hybrid intron (fragment): hybrid between chicken β-actin (CBA) and minute virus of mice (MMV) introns (Gray et al., 2011)
    782..912     +  intron         chimeric intron (fragment): chimera between introns from chicken β-actin and rabbit β-globin
    910..972     +  CDS            HBB (fragment): HBB_LEPEU - Experimental evidence at protein level: Swiss-Prot protein existence level 1. Involved in oxygen transport from the lung to the various peripheral tissues. From Lepus europaeus (European hare).
   1728..2438    +  CDS            mCherry: monomeric derivative of DsRed fluorescent protein (Shaner et al., 2004) mammalian codon-optimized
   2442..2466    +  misc_feature   MCS (fragment): pBluescript multiple cloning site
   2466..3054    +  misc_feature   WPRE: woodchuck hepatitis virus posttranscriptional regulatory element
   3097..3218    -  polyA_signal   SV40 poly(A) signal: SV40 polyadenylation signal
   3241..3309    -  CDS            large T antigen (fragment): large T antigen from SV40 (simian virus 40)
   3380..3437    +  repeat_region  AAV2 ITR (fragment): inverted terminal repeat of adeno-associated virus serotype 2 inverted
   3597..4185    -  rep_origin     ori: high-copy-number ColE1/pMB1/pBR322/pUC origin of replication
   4356..5216    -  CDS            AmpR: β-lactamase; bla; confers resistance to ampicillin, carbenicillin, and related antibiotics
   5217..5321    -  promoter       AmpR promoter: bla
   5374..5802    -  rep_origin     f1 ori (sequence partly withheld): f1 bacteriophage origin of replication; arrow indicates direction of (+) strand synthesis
   5807..5876    -  CDS            lacZα (fragment): LacZα fragment of β-galactosidase; lacZ fragment
   5871..6003    -  repeat_region  AAV2 ITR (fragment): inverted terminal repeat of adeno-associated virus serotype 2 inverted
>Addgene plasmid #229599 | pAAV-CAG-StayGold-P2A-mCherry | addgene full sequence | sequence record 478889 | Addgene NGS Result
ATCTACGTAGCCATGCTCTAGGAAGAGTACCATTGACGTCAATAATGACGTATGTTCCCATAGTAACGCC
AATAGGGACTTTCCATTGACGTCAATGGGTGGAGTATTTACGGTAAACTGCCCACTTGGCAGTACATCAA
GTGTATCATATGCCAAGTACGCCCCCTATTGACGTCAATGACGGTAAATGGCCCGCCTGGCATTATGCCC
AGTACATGACCTTATGGGACTTTCCTACTTGGCAGTACATCTACGTATTAGTCATCGCTATTACCATGGT
CGAGGTGAGCCCCACGTTCTGCTTCACTCTCCCCATCTCCCCCCCCTCCCCACCCCCAATTTTGTATTTA
TTTATTTTTTAATTATTTTGTGCAGCGATGGGGGCGGGGGGGGGGGGGGGGCGCGCGCCAGGCGGGGCGG
GGCGGGGCGAGGGGCGGGGCGGGGCGAGGCGGAGAGGTGCGGCGGCAGCCAATCAGAGCGGCGCGCTCCG
AAAGTTTCCTTTTATGGCGAGGCGGCGGCGGCGGCGGCCCTATAAAAAGCGAAGCGCGCGGCGGGCGGGA
GTCGCTGCGCGCTGCCTTCGCCCCGTGCCCCGCTCCGCCGCCGCCTCGCGCCGCCCGCCCCGGCTCTGAC
TGACCGCGTTACTCCCACAGGTGAGCGGGCGGGACGGCCCTTCTCCTCCGGGCTGTAATTAGCGCTTGGT
TTAATGACGGCTTGTTTCTTTTCTGTGGCTGCGTGAAAGCCTTGAGGGGCTCCGGGAGGGCCCTTTGTGC
GGGGGGAGCGGCTCGGGGCTGTCCGCGGGGGGACGGCTGCCTTCGGGGGGGACGGGGCAGGGCGGGGTTC
GGCTTCTGGCGTGTGACCGGCGGCTCTAGAGCCTCTGCTAACCATGTTCATGCCTTCTTCTTTTTCCTAC
AGCTCCTGGGCAACGTGCTGGTTATTGTGCTGTCTCATCATTTTGGCAAAGAATTGGATCCGGTACCGCC
ACCATGGCTAGTACACCATTTAAATTTCAACTTAAAGGAACCATCAATGGCAAATCGTTTACCGTTGAAG
GCGAAGGTGAAGGAAATTCACATGAAGGTTCTCATAAAGGAAAATATGTTTGTACAAGTGGAAAACTACC
GATGTCATGGGCAGCACTTGGAACATCCTTTGGTTATGGAATGAAATATTATACCAAATATCCTAGTGGA
CTGAAGAACTGGTTTCATGAAGTAATGCCTGAAGGCTTTACCTACGATCGTCATATTCAATATAAAGGCG
ATGGGAGTATCCATGCAAAACACCAACACTTTATGAAAAATGGGACTTATCACAACATTGTTGAATTTAC
TGGTCAGGATTTTAAAGAAAATAGTCCAGTCTTAACTGGAGATATGAATGTCTCATTACCGAATGAAGTT
CAACATATACCCAGAGATGATGGAGTAGAATGCCCAGTGACCTTGCTTTATCCTTTATTATCGGATAAAT
CAAAATGCGTTGAGGCTCACCAAAATACAATCTGCAAGCCTCTTCATAATCAACCAGCACCTGATGTCCC
ATATCACTGGATTCGTAAACAATACACACAAAGCAAAGATGATACCGAGGAACGTGATCATATTTGTCAA
TCAGAGACTCTCGAAGCACACTTACGACCGGTTCACGTGGGAAGTGGGGCTACAAACTTCTCACTGCTGA
AACAGGCCGGGGATGTGGAGGAAAACCCAGGACCACACGTGACTAGTATGGTGAGCAAGGGCGAGGAGGA
TAACATGGCCATCATCAAGGAGTTCATGCGCTTCAAGGTGCACATGGAGGGCTCCGTGAACGGCCACGAG
TTCGAGATCGAGGGCGAGGGCGAGGGCCGCCCCTACGAGGGCACCCAGACCGCCAAGCTGAAGGTGACCA
AGGGTGGCCCCCTGCCCTTCGCCTGGGACATCCTGTCCCCTCAGTTCATGTACGGCTCCAAGGCCTACGT
GAAGCACCCCGCCGACATCCCCGACTACTTGAAGCTGTCCTTCCCCGAGGGCTTCAAGTGGGAGCGCGTG
ATGAACTTCGAGGACGGCGGCGTGGTGACCGTGACCCAGGACTCCTCCCTGCAGGACGGCGAGTTCATCT
ACAAGGTGAAGCTGCGCGGCACCAACTTCCCCTCCGACGGCCCCGTAATGCAGAAGAAGACCATGGGCTG
GGAGGCCTCCTCCGAGCGGATGTACCCCGAGGACGGCGCCCTGAAGGGCGAGATCAAGCAGAGGCTGAAG
CTGAAGGACGGCGGCCACTACGACGCTGAGGTCAAGACCACCTACAAGGCCAAGAAGCCCGTGCAGCTGC
CCGGCGCCTACAACGTCAACATCAAGTTGGACATCACCTCCCACAACGAGGACTACACCATCGTGGAACA
GTACGAACGCGCCGAGGGCCGCCACTCCACCGGCGGCATGGACGAGCTGTACAAGTAGTAAGAATTCGAT
ATCAAGCTTATCGATAATCAACCTCTGGATTACAAAATTTGTGAAAGATTGACTGGTATTCTTAACTATG
TTGCTCCTTTTACGCTATGTGGATACGCTGCTTTAATGCCTTTGTATCATGCTATTGCTTCCCGTATGGC
TTTCATTTTCTCCTCCTTGTATAAATCCTGGTTGCTGTCTCTTTATGAGGAGTTGTGGCCCGTTGTCAGG
CAACGTGGCGTGGTGTGCACTGTGTTTGCTGACGCAACCCCCACTGGTTGGGGCATTGCCACCACCTGTC
AGCTCCTTTCCGGGACTTTCGCTTTCCCCCTCCCTATTGCCACGGCGGAACTCATCGCCGCCTGCCTTGC
CCGCTGCTGGACAGGGGCTCGGCTGTTGGGCACTGACAATTCCGTGGTGTTGTCGGGGAAATCATCGTCC
TTTCCTTGGCTGCTCGCCTGTGTTGCCACCTGGATTCTGCGCGGGACGTCCTTCTGCTACGTCCCTTCGG
CCCTCAATCCAGCGGACCTTCCTTCCCGCGGCCTGCTGCCGGCTCTGCGGCCTCTTCCGCGTCTTCGCCT
TCGCCCTCAGACGAGTCGGATCTCCCTTTGGGCCGCCTCCCCGCATCGATACCGTCGACCCGGGCGGCCG
CTTCGAGCAGACATGATAAGATACATTGATGAGTTTGGACAAACCACAACTAGAATGCAGTGAAAAAAAT
GCTTTATTTGTGAAATTTGTGATGCTATTGCTTTATTTGTAACCATTATAAGCTGCAATAAACAAGTTAA
CAACAACAATTGCATTCATTTTATGTTTCAGGTTCAGGGGGAGATGTGGGAGGTTTTTTAAAGCAAGTAA
AACCTCTACAAATGTGGTAAAATCGATAAGGATCTTCCTAGAGCATGGCTACGTAGATAAGTAGCATGGC
GGGTTAATCATTAACTACAAGGAACCCCTAGTGATGGAGTTGGCCACTCCCTCTCTGCGCGCTCGCTCGC
TCACTGACTCGCTGCGCTCGGTCGTTCGGCTGCGGCGAGCGGTATCAGCTCACTCAAAGGCGGTAATACG
GTTATCCACAGAATCAGGGGATAACGCAGGAAAGAACATGTGAGCAAAAGGCCAGCAAAAGGCCAGGAAC
CGTAAAAAGGCCGCGTTGCTGGCGTTTTTCCATAGGCTCCGCCCCCCTGACGAGCATCACAAAAATCGAC
GCTCAAGTCAGAGGTGGCGAAACCCGACAGGACTATAAAGATACCAGGCGTTTCCCCCTGGAAGCTCCCT
CGTGCGCTCTCCTGTTCCGACCCTGCCGCTTACCGGATACCTGTCCGCCTTTCTCCCTTCGGGAAGCGTG
GCGCTTTCTCATAGCTCACGCTGTAGGTATCTCAGTTCGGTGTAGGTCGTTCGCTCCAAGCTGGGCTGTG
TGCACGAACCCCCCGTTCAGCCCGACCGCTGCGCCTTATCCGGTAACTATCGTCTTGAGTCCAACCCGGT
AAGACACGACTTATCGCCACTGGCAGCAGCCACTGGTAACAGGATTAGCAGAGCGAGGTATGTAGGCGGT
GCTACAGAGTTCTTGAAGTGGTGGCCTAACTACGGCTACACTAGAAGAACAGTATTTGGTATCTGCGCTC
TGCTGAAGCCAGTTACCTTCGGAAAAAGAGTTGGTAGCTCTTGATCCGGCAAACAAACCACCGCTGGTAG
CGGTGGTTTTTTTGTTTGCAAGCAGCAGATTACGCGCAGAAAAAAAGGATCTCAAGAAGATCCTTTGATC
TTTTCTACGGGGTCTGACGCTCAGTGGAACGAAAACTCACGTTAAGGGATTTTGGTCATGAGATTATCAA
AAAGGATCTTCACCTAGATCCTTTTAAATTAAAAATGAAGTTTTAAATCAATCTAAAGTATATATGAGTA
AACTTGGTCTGACAGTTACCAATGCTTAATCAGTGAGGCACCTATCTCAGCGATCTGTCTATTTCGTTCA
TCCATAGTTGCCTGACTCCCCGTCGTGTAGATAACTACGATACGGGAGGGCTTACCATCTGGCCCCAGTG
CTGCAATGATACCGCGAGACCCACGCTCACCGGCTCCAGATTTATCAGCAATAAACCAGCCAGCCGGAAG
GGCCGAGCGCAGAAGTGGTCCTGCAACTTTATCCGCCTCCATCCAGTCTATTAATTGTTGCCGGGAAGCT
AGAGTAAGTAGTTCGCCAGTTAATAGTTTGCGCAACGTTGTTGCCATTGCTACAGGCATCGTGGTGTCAC
GCTCGTCGTTTGGTATGGCTTCATTCAGCTCCGGTTCCCAACGATCAAGGCGAGTTACATGATCCCCCAT
GTTGTGCAAAAAAGCGGTTAGCTCCTTCGGTCCTCCGATCGTTGTCAGAAGTAAGTTGGCCGCAGTGTTA
TCACTCATGGTTATGGCAGCACTGCATAATTCTCTTACTGTCATGCCATCCGTAAGATGCTTTTCTGTGA
CTGGTGAGTACTCAACCAAGTCATTCTGAGAATAGTGTATGCGGCGACCGAGTTGCTCTTGCCCGGCGTC
AATACGGGATAATACCGCGCCACATAGCAGAACTTTAAAAGTGCTCATCATTGGAAAACGTTCTTCGGGG
CGAAAACTCTCAAGGATCTTACCGCTGTTGAGATCCAGTTCGATGTAACCCACTCGTGCACCCAACTGAT
CTTCAGCATCTTTTACTTTCACCAGCGTTTCTGGGTGAGCAAAAACAGGAAGGCAAAATGCCGCAAAAAA
GGGAATAAGGGCGACACGGAAATGTTGAATACTCATACTCTTCCTTTTTCAATATTATTGAAGCATTTAT
CAGGGTTATTGTCTCATGAGCGGATACATATTTGAATGTATTTAGAAAAATAAACAAATAGGGGTTCCGC
GCACATTTCCCCGAAAAGTGCCACCTAAATTGTAAGCGTTAATATTTTGTTAAAATTCGCGTTAAATTTT
TGTTAAATCAGCTCATTTTTTAACCAATAGGCCGAAATCGGCAAAATCCCTTATAAATCAAAAGAATAGA
CCGAGATAGGGT
[37 nt withheld, positions 5473-5509]
AAAGAACGTGGACTCCAACGTCAAAGG
[49 nt withheld, positions 5537-5585]
T
[91 nt withheld, positions 5587-5677]
G
[124 nt withheld, positions 5679-5802]
CCCATTCGCCATTCAGGCTGCGCAACTGTTGGGAAGGGCGATCGGTGCGGGCCTCTTCGCTATTACGCCA
GCTGCGCGCTCGCTCGCTCACTGAGGCCGCCCGGGCAAAGCCCGGGCGTCGGGCGACCTTTGGTCGCCCG
GCCTCAGTGAGCGAGCGAGCGCGCAGAGAGGGAGTGGCCAACTCCATCACTAGGGGTTCCTTGTAGTTAA
TGATTAACCCGCCATGCTACTT
